Addgene plasmid #49646: pT7CFE1-TelR15-YPet
Purpose: TALEYellow-Telomere for In Vitro Translation
Depositing lab: Thoru Pederson. Depositing organization: University of Massachusetts, Worcester. Publication: Visualization of repetitive DNA sequences in human chromosomes with transcription activator-like effectors. Ma H, Reyes-Gutierrez P, Pederson T. Proc Natl Acad Sci U S A. 2013 Dec 9. 10.1073/pnas.1319097110 PubMed 24324157.
Backbone
  Vector backbone: pT7CFE1
  Backbone manufacturer: Pierce
  Backbone size w/o insert (bp): 3600
  Total vector size (bp): 6300
  Vector type: In vitro Translation
Growth in bacteria
  Bacterial resistance: Ampicillin, 100 μg/mL
  Growth temperature: 37°C
  Growth strain: Stbl3
  Copy number: High Copy
Gene/Insert
  Gene/Insert name: TelR15
  Species: Synthetic
  Insert size (bp): 2000
  Tag / fusion protein: YPet (C terminal on insert)
Terms and licenses: Academic/Nonprofit Terms; Industry Terms: Not Available to Industry
How to cite: pT7CFE1-TelR15-YPet was a gift from Thoru Pederson (Addgene plasmid # 49646 ; http://n2t.net/addgene:49646 ; RRID:Addgene_49646)
