[The description below was written by a language model from this plasmid's Addgene catalogue record and pLannotate feature annotations shown in this document.]
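Description:
pT7CFE1-TelR15-YPet is a roughly 6.3 kb plasmid built on the commercial pT7CFE1 backbone and designed for cell-free (in vitro) protein production rather than expression in living cells. It is propagated in E. coli through a high-copy ColE1/pUC-type origin and selected with ampicillin via the β-lactamase gene. An f1 phage origin and short remnants of rop, bom and lacZα are also annotated in the backbone but appear to be cloning vestiges rather than functional parts of the design.

The expression unit begins with a T7 promoter followed by the encephalomyocarditis virus IRES. This allows T7 RNA polymerase to generate transcripts that are translated cap-independently in a coupled transcription/translation extract. Downstream lies the synthetic TelR15 insert, a designer transcription activator-like effector (TALE) described in the record as targeting telomeres. The annotation software recognises only its flanks, as fragments homologous to the Xanthomonas TAL effectors AvrXa10 and PthXo1. The unannotated stretch between them presumably holds the engineered repeat array that specifies DNA binding, although the record does not detail the repeat composition or the exact target sequence. The TALE is fused at its C terminus to the yellow fluorescent protein YPet, followed by a histidine tag segment (annotated as a partial 9xHis) that could serve for affinity purification, and the unit ends with a T7 terminator.

According to its stated purpose and the associated work on visualising repetitive DNA in human chromosomes, the plasmid is used to produce a yellow fluorescent telomere-binding TALE probe by in vitro translation.
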