Features (pLannotate 1.2.2; 14 found; start..end, strand, type, name):
      1..19      +  promoter       T7 promoter: promoter for bacteriophage T7 RNA polymerase
     70..531     +  misc_feature   IRES: internal ribosome entry site (IRES) of the encephalomyocarditis virus (EMCV)
    572..1090    +  CDS            avrXa10 (fragment): AVX10_XANOO - Experimental evidence at protein level: Swiss-Prot protein existence level 1. Avirulence protein. Induces the hypersensitive response (HR)in rice plants carrying the resistance gene Xa10. Activity depends on the presence of the core repeat domains; replacement with repeat domains from other proteins (AvrBs3 of X.euvesicatoria (AC P14727) or AvrXa7 of this organism) does not elicit the HR. Probably acts as a transcription factor in its host plant (rice) to induce plant resistance or disease. From Xanthomonas oryzae pv. oryzae.
   2375..2563    +  CDS            pthXo1 (fragment): PTHX1_XANOP - Also known as tal2b. Experimental evidence at protein level: Swiss-Prot protein existence level 1. Avirulence protein. Acts as a transcription factor in rice, inducing expression of a number of host genes including SWEET11 (Os8N3, XA13, AC Q6YZF3) in susceptible plants with the Xa13 allele. Plants with the xa13 allele, which has an altered promoter, are resistant to bacterial blight caused by this bacterial strain and do not induce SWEET11. The xa13 allele elicits an atypical hypersensitive response (HR). PthXo1 binds SWEET11 promoter DNA in a sequence-specific manner. From Xanth
   2582..3298    +  CDS            YPet: YPet is a basic (constitutively fluorescent) yellow fluorescent protein published in 2005, derived from Aequorea victoria. It has moderate acid sensitivity.
   3323..3340    +  CDS            9xHis (fragment): 9xHis affinity tag
   3412..3459    +  terminator     T7 terminator: transcription terminator for bacteriophage T7 RNA polymerase
   3659..4247    -  rep_origin     ori: high-copy-number ColE1/pMB1/pBR322/pUC origin of replication
   4418..5278    -  CDS            AmpR: β-lactamase; bla; confers resistance to ampicillin, carbenicillin, and related antibiotics
   5279..5383    -  promoter       AmpR promoter: bla
   5478..5513    +  CDS            rop (fragment): Rop protein, which maintains plasmids at low copy number; rop
   5615..5716    +  misc_feature   bom (fragment): basis of mobility region from pBR322
   5717..6172    -  rep_origin     f1 ori (sequence partly withheld): f1 bacteriophage origin of replication; arrow indicates direction of (+) strand synthesis
   6180..6337    -  CDS            lacZα (fragment): LacZα fragment of β-galactosidase; lacZ fragment
>Addgene plasmid #49646 | pT7CFE1-TelR15-YPet | depositor full sequence | sequence record 74785 | pT7CFE1-TelR15-YPet sequence 6339 bps
TAATACGACTCACTATAGGGCGAATTAATTCCGGTTATTTTCCACCATATTGCCGTCTTTTGGCAATGTG
AGGGCCCGGAAACCTGGCCCTGTCTTCTTGACGAGCATTCCTAGGGGTCTTTCCCCTCTCGCCAAAGGAA
TGCAAGGTCTGTTGAATGTCGTGAAGGAAGCAGTTCCTCTGGAAGCTTCTTGAAGACAAACAACGTCTGT
AGCGACCCTTTGCAGGCAGCGGAACCCCCCACCTGGCGACAGGTGCCTCTGCGGCCAAAAGCCACGTGTA
TAAGATACACCTGCAAAGGCGGCACAACCCCAGTGCCACGTTGTGAGTTGGATAGTTGTGGAAAGAGTCA
AATGGCTCACCTCAAGCGTATTCAACAAGGGGCTGAAGGATGCCCAGAAGGTACCCCATTGTATGGGATC
TGATCTGGGGCCTCGGTGCACATGCTTTACATGTGTTTAGTCGAGGTTAAAAAACGTCTAGGCCCCCCGA
ACCACGGGGACGTGGTTTTCCTTTGAAAAACACGATGATAATATGGCCACCACCCATATGGGATCCGGTA
TCCACGGAGTCCCAGCAGCCGTAGATTTGAGAACTTTGGGATATTCACAGCAGCAGCAGGAAAAGATCAA
GCCCAAAGTGAGGTCGACAGTCGCGCAGCATCACGAAGCGCTGGTGGGTCATGGGTTTACACATGCCCAC
ATCGTAGCCTTGTCGCAGCACCCTGCAGCCCTTGGCACGGTCGCCGTCAAGTACCAGGACATGATTGCGG
CGTTGCCGGAAGCCACACATGAGGCGATCGTCGGTGTGGGGAAACAGTGGAGCGGAGCCCGAGCGCTTGA
GGCCCTGTTGACGGTCGCGGGAGAGCTGAGAGGGCCTCCCCTTCAGCTGGACACGGGCCAGTTGCTGAAG
ATCGCGAAGCGGGGAGGAGTCACGGCGGTCGAGGCGGTGCACGCGTGGCGCAATGCGCTCACGGGAGCAC
CCCTCAACCTGACCCCAGAGCAGGTCGTGGCAATTGCGAGCAACATCGGGGGAAAGCAGGCACTCGAAAC
CGTCCAGAGGTTGCTGCCTGTGCTGTGCCAAGCGCACGGACTTACGCCAGAGCAGGTCGTGGCAATTGCG
AGCAACATCGGGGGAAAGCAGGCACTCGAAACCGTCCAGAGGTTGCTGCCTGTGCTGTGCCAAGCGCACG
GACTAACCCCAGAGCAGGTCGTGGCAATTGCGAGCCATGACGGGGGAAAGCAGGCACTCGAAACCGTCCA
GAGGTTGCTGCCTGTGCTGTGCCAAGCGCACGGGTTGACCCCAGAGCAGGTCGTGGCAATTGCGAGCCAT
GACGGGGGAAAGCAGGCACTCGAAACCGTCCAGAGGTTGCTGCCTGTGCTGTGCCAAGCGCACGGCCTGA
CCCCAGAGCAGGTCGTGGCAATTGCGAGCCATGACGGGGGAAAGCAGGCACTCGAAACCGTCCAGAGGTT
GCTGCCTGTGCTGTGCCAAGCGCACGGACTGACACCAGAGCAGGTCGTGGCAATTGCGAGCAACGGAGGG
GGAAAGCAGGCACTCGAAACCGTCCAGAGGTTGCTGCCTGTGCTGTGCCAAGCGCACGGACTTACACCCG
AACAAGTCGTGGCAATTGCGAGCAACATCGGGGGAAAGCAGGCACTCGAAACCGTCCAGAGGTTGCTGCC
TGTGCTGTGCCAAGCGCACGGACTTACGCCAGAGCAGGTCGTGGCAATTGCGAGCAACATCGGGGGAAAG
CAGGCACTCGAAACCGTCCAGAGGTTGCTGCCTGTGCTGTGCCAAGCGCACGGACTAACCCCAGAGCAGG
TCGTGGCAATTGCGAGCCATGACGGGGGAAAGCAGGCACTCGAAACCGTCCAGAGGTTGCTGCCTGTGCT
GTGCCAAGCGCACGGGTTGACCCCAGAGCAGGTCGTGGCAATTGCGAGCCATGACGGGGGAAAGCAGGCA
CTCGAAACCGTCCAGAGGTTGCTGCCTGTGCTGTGCCAAGCGCACGGCCTGACCCCAGAGCAGGTCGTGG
CAATTGCGAGCCATGACGGGGGAAAGCAGGCACTCGAAACCGTCCAGAGGTTGCTGCCTGTGCTGTGCCA
AGCGCACGGACTGACACCAGAGCAGGTCGTGGCAATTGCGAGCAACGGAGGGGGAAAGCAGGCACTCGAA
ACCGTCCAGAGGTTGCTGCCTGTGCTGTGCCAAGCGCACGGCCTCACCCCAGAGCAGGTCGTGGCAATTG
CGAGCAACATCGGGGGAAAGCAGGCACTCGAAACCGTCCAGAGGTTGCTGCCTGTGCTGTGCCAAGCGCA
CGGACTCACGCCTGAGCAGGTAGTGGCTATTGCATCCAACATCGGGGGCAGACCCGCACTGGAGTCAATC
GTGGCCCAGCTTTCGAGGCCGGACCCCGCGCTGGCCGCACTCACTAATGATCATCTTGTAGCGCTGGCCT
GCCTCGGCGGACGACCCGCCTTGGATGCGGTGAAGAAGGGGCTCCCGCACGCGCCTGCATTGATTAAGCG
GACCAACAGAAGGATTCCCGAGAGGACATCACATCGAGTGGCAGGCCTGCAGGGAAGTGGAATGGTGAGC
AAAGGCGAAGAGCTGTTCACCGGCGTGGTGCCCATCCTGGTGGAGCTGGACGGCGACGTGAACGGCCACA
AGTTCAGCGTGAGCGGCGAGGGCGAGGGCGACGCCACCTACGGCAAGCTGACCCTGAAGCTGCTGTGCAC
CACCGGCAAGCTGCCCGTGCCCTGGCCCACCCTGGTGACCACCCTGGGCTACGGCGTGCAGTGCTTCGCC
CGGTACCCCGACCACATGAAGCAGCACGACTTCTTCAAGAGCGCCATGCCCGAGGGCTACGTGCAGGAGC
GGACCATCTTCTTCAAGGACGACGGCAACTACAAGACCCGGGCCGAGGTGAAGTTCGAGGGCGACACCCT
GGTGAACCGGATCGAGCTGAAGGGCATCGACTTCAAGGAGGACGGCAACATCCTGGGCCACAAGCTGGAG
TACAACTACAACAGCCACAACGTGTACATCACCGCCGACAAGCAGAAGAACGGCATCAAGGCCAACTTCA
AGATCCGGCACAACATCGAGGACGGCGGCGTGCAGCTGGCCGACCACTACCAGCAGAACACCCCCATCGG
CGACGGCCCCGTGCTGCTGCCCGACAACCACTACCTGAGCTACCAGAGCGCCCTGTTCAAGGACCCCAAC
GAGAAGCGGGACCACATGGTGCTGCTGGAGTTCCTGACCGCCGCCGGCATCACCGAGGGCATGAACGAGC
TCTATAAGTAGTCTAGAGCGGCCGCACTCGAGCACCACCACCACCACCACTGAGATCTGACTGAAAAAAA
AAAAAAAAAAAAAAAAAAAAAAAGTTTAAACACTAGTCCGCTGAGCAATAACTAGCATAACCCCTTGGGG
CCTCTAAACGGGTCTTGAGGGGTTTTTTGCTGAAAGGAGGAACTATATCCGGGCTTCCTCGCTCACTGAC
TCGCTGCGCTCGGTCGTTCGGCTGCGGCGAGCGGTATCAGCTCACTCAAAGGCGGTAATACGGTTATCCA
CAGAATCAGGGGATAACGCAGGAAAGAACATGTGAGCAAAAGGCCAGCAAAAGGCCAGGAACCGTAAAAA
GGCCGCGTTGCTGGCGTTTTTCCATAGGCTCCGCCCCCCTGACGAGCATCACAAAAATCGACGCTCAAGT
CAGAGGTGGCGAAACCCGACAGGACTATAAAGATACCAGGCGTTTCCCCCTGGAAGCTCCCTCGTGCGCT
CTCCTGTTCCGACCCTGCCGCTTACCGGATACCTGTCCGCCTTTCTCCCTTCGGGAAGCGTGGCGCTTTC
TCATAGCTCACGCTGTAGGTATCTCAGTTCGGTGTAGGTCGTTCGCTCCAAGCTGGGCTGTGTGCACGAA
CCCCCCGTTCAGCCCGACCGCTGCGCCTTATCCGGTAACTATCGTCTTGAGTCCAACCCGGTAAGACACG
ACTTATCGCCACTGGCAGCAGCCACTGGTAACAGGATTAGCAGAGCGAGGTATGTAGGCGGTGCTACAGA
GTTCTTGAAGTGGTGGCCTAACTACGGCTACACTAGAAGGACAGTATTTGGTATCTGCGCTCTGCTGAAG
CCAGTTACCTTCGGAAAAAGAGTTGGTAGCTCTTGATCCGGCAAACAAACCACCGCTGGTAGCGGTGGTT
TTTTTGTTTGCAAGCAGCAGATTACGCGCAGAAAAAAAGGATCTCAAGAAGATCCTTTGATCTTTTCTAC
GGGGTCTGACGCTCAGTGGAACGAAAACTCACGTTAAGGGATTTTGGTCATGAGATTATCAAAAAGGATC
TTCACCTAGATCCTTTTAAATTAAAAATGAAGTTTTAAATCAATCTAAAGTATATATGAGTAAACTTGGT
CTGACAGTTACCAATGCTTAATCAGTGAGGCACCTATCTCAGCGATCTGTCTATTTCGTTCATCCATAGT
TGCCTGACTCCCCGTCGTGTAGATAACTACGATACGGGAGGGCTTACCATCTGGCCCCAGTGCTGCAATG
ATACCGCGAGACCCACGCTCACCGGCTCCAGATTTATCAGCAATAAACCAGCCAGCCGGAAGGGCCGAGC
GCAGAAGTGGTCCTGCAACTTTATCCGCCTCCATCCAGTCTATTAATTGTTGCCGGGAAGCTAGAGTAAG
TAGTTCGCCAGTTAATAGTTTGCGCAACGTTGTTGCCATTGCTACAGGCATCGTGGTGTCACGCTCGTCG
TTTGGTATGGCTTCATTCAGCTCCGGTTCCCAACGATCAAGGCGAGTTACATGATCCCCCATGTTGTGCA
AAAAAGCGGTTAGCTCCTTCGGTCCTCCGATCGTTGTCAGAAGTAAGTTGGCCGCAGTGTTATCACTCAT
GGTTATGGCAGCACTGCATAATTCTCTTACTGTCATGCCATCCGTAAGATGCTTTTCTGTGACTGGTGAG
TACTCAACCAAGTCATTCTGAGAATAGTGTATGCGGCGACCGAGTTGCTCTTGCCCGGCGTCAATACGGG
ATAATACCGCGCCACATAGCAGAACTTTAAAAGTGCTCATCATTGGAAAACGTTCTTCGGGGCGAAAACT
CTCAAGGATCTTACCGCTGTTGAGATCCAGTTCGATGTAACCCACTCGTGCACCCAACTGATCTTCAGCA
TCTTTTACTTTCACCAGCGTTTCTGGGTGAGCAAAAACAGGAAGGCAAAATGCCGCAAAAAAGGGAATAA
GGGCGACACGGAAATGTTGAATACTCATACTCTTCCTTTTTCAATATTATTGAAGCATTTATCAGGGTTA
TTGTCTCATGAGCGGATACATATTTGAATGTATTTAGAAAAATAAACAAATAGGGGTTCCGCGCACATTT
CCCCGAAAAGTGCCACCTGACGTCTAAGAAACCATTATTATCATGACATTAACCTATAAAAATAGGCGTA
TCACGAGGCCCTTTCGTCTCGCGCGTTTCGGTGATGACGGTGAAAACCTCTGACACATGCAGCTCCCGGA
GACGGTCACAGCTTGTCTGTAAGCGGATGCCGGGAGCAGACAAGCCCGTCAGGGCGCGTCAGCGGGTGTT
GGCGGGTGTCGGGGCTGGCTTAACTATGCGGCATCAGAGCAGATTGTACTGAGAGTGCACCATATATGCG
GTGTGAAATACCGCACAGATGCGTAAGGAGAAAATACCGCATCAGGAAATTGTAAACGTTAATATTTTGT
TAAAATTCGCGTTAAATTTTTGTTAAATCAGCTCATTTTTTAACCAATAGGCCGAAATCGGCAAAATCCC
TTATAAATCAAAAGAATAGACCGAGATAGGGT
[37 nt withheld, positions 5843-5879]
AAAGAACGTGGACTCCAACGTCAAAGG
[49 nt withheld, positions 5907-5955]
T
[91 nt withheld, positions 5957-6047]
G
[124 nt withheld, positions 6049-6172]
CGCGCCATTCGCCATTCAGGCTGCGCAACTGTTGGGAAGGGCGATCGGTGCGGGCCTCTTCGCTATTACG
CCAGCTGGCGAAAGGGGGATGTGCTGCAAGGCGATTAAGTTGGGTAACGCCAGGGTTTTCCCAGTCACGA
CGTTGTAAAACGACGGCCAGTGAATTG
