>Addgene plasmid #49646 | pT7CFE1-TelR15-YPet | addgene partial sequence | sequence record 76130 | M13_pUC_fwd
GAATTGTAATACGACTCACTATAGGGCGAATTAATTCCGGTTATTTTCCACCATATTGCCGTCTTTTGGC
AATGTGAGGGCCCGGAAACCTGGCCCTGTCTTCTTGACGAGCATTCCTAGGGGTCTTTCCCCTCTCGCCA
AAGGAATGCAAGGTCTGTTGAATGTCGTGAAGGAAGCAGTTCCTCTGGAAGCTTCTTGAAGACAAACAAC
GTCTGTAGCGACCCTTTGCAGGCAGCGGAACCCCCCACCTGGCGACAGGTGCCTCTGCGGCCAAAAGCCA
CGTGTATAAGATACACCTGCAAAGGCGGCACAACCCCAGTGCCACGTTGTGAGTTGGATAGTTGTGGAAA
GAGTCAAATGGCTCACCTCAAGCGTATTCAACAAGGGGCTGAAGGATGCCCAGAAGGTACCCCATTGTAT
GGGATCTGATCTGGGGCCTCGGTGCACATGCTTTACATGTGTTTAGTCGAGGTTAAAAAACGTCTAGGCC
CCCCGAACCACGGGGACGTGGTTTTCCTTTGAAAAACACGATGATAATATGGCCACCACCCATATGGGAT
CCGGTATCCACGGAGTCCCAGCAGCCGTAGATTTGAGAACTTTGGGATATTCACAGCAGCAGCAGGAAAA
GATCAAGCCCAAAGTGAGGTCGACAGTCGCGCAGCATCACGAAGCGCTGGTGGGTCATGGGTTTACACAT
GCCCACATCGTAGCCTTGTCGCAGCACCCTGCAGCCCTTGGCACGGTCGCCGTCAAGTACCAGGACATGA
TTGCGGCGTTGCCGGAAGCCACACATGAGGCGATCGTCGGTGTGGGGAAACAGTGGAGCGGAGCCCGAGC
GCTTGAGGCCCTGTTGACGGTCGCGGGAGAGCTGAGAGGGCCTCCCCTTCAGCTGGACACGGGCCAGTTG
CTGAAGATCGCGAAGCGGGGAGGAGTCACGGCGGTCGAGGCGGTGCACGCGTGGCGCAATGCGCTCACGG
GAG
