>Addgene plasmid #49646 | pT7CFE1-TelR15-YPet | addgene partial sequence | sequence record 77140 | T7term 5'-GCTAGTTATTGCTCAGCGG-3'
TGGTGGTGGTGGTGGTGCTCGAGTGCGGCCGCTCTAGACTACTTATAGAGCTCGTTCATGCCCTCGGTGA
TGCCGGCGGCGGTCAGGAACTCCAGCAGCACCATGTGGTCCCGCTTCTCGTTGGGGTCCTTGAACAGGGC
GCTCTGGTAGCTCAGGTAGTGGTTGTCGGGCAGCAGCACGGGGCCGTCGCCGATGGGGGTGTTCTGCTGG
TAGTGGTCGGCCAGCTGCACGCCGCCGTCCTCGATGTTGTGCCGGATCTTGAAGTTGGCCTTGATGCCGT
TCTTCTGCTTGTCGGCGGTGATGTACACGTTGTGGCTGTTGTAGTTGTACTCCAGCTTGTGGCCCAGGAT
GTTGCCGTCCTCCTTGAAGTCGATGCCCTTCAGCTCGATCCGGTTCACCAGGGTGTCGCCCTCGAACTTC
ACCTCGGCCCGGGTCTTGTAGTTGCCGTCGTCCTTGAAGAAGATGGTCCGCTCCTGCACGTAGCCCTCGG
GCATGGCGCTCTTGAAGAAGTCGTGCTGCTTCATGTGGTCGGGGTACCGGGCGAAGCACTGCACGCCGTA
