>Addgene plasmid #49646 | pT7CFE1-TelR15-YPet | addgene partial sequence | sequence record 77141 | zTALE-F 5'-CTCCCCTTCAGCTGGACAC-3'
GGCGGTCGAGGCGGTGCACGCGTGGCGCAATGCGCTCACGGGAGCACCCCTCAACCTGACCCCAGAGCAG
GTCGTGGCAATTGCGAGCAACATCGGGGGAAAGCAGGCACTCGAAACCGTCCAGAGGTTGCTGCCTGTGC
TGTGCCAAGCGCACGGACTTACGCCAGAGCAGGTCGTGGCAATTGCGAGCAACATCGGGGGAAAGCAGGC
ACTCGAAACCGTCCAGAGGTTGCTGCCTGTGCTGTGCCAAGCGCACGGACTAACCCCAGAGCAGGTCGTG
GCAATTGCGAGCCATGACGGGGGAAAGCAGGCACTCGAAACCGTCCAGAGGTTGCTGCCTGTGCTGTGCC
AAGCGCACGGGTTGACCCCAGAGCAGGTCGTGGCAATTGCGAGCCATGACGGGGGAAAGCAGGCACTCGA
AACCGTCCAGAGGTTGCTGCCTGTGCTGTGCCAAGCGCACGGCCTGACCCCAGAGCAGGTCGTGGCAATT
GCGAGCCATGACGGGGGAAAGCAGGCACTCGAAACCGTCCAGAGGTTGCTGCCTGTGCTGTGCCAAGCGC
ACGGACTGAC
