>Addgene plasmid #49646 | pT7CFE1-TelR15-YPet | addgene partial sequence | sequence record 77142 | zTALE-R 5'-CTTCTTCACCGCATCCAAG-3'
TGAGTGCGGCCAGCGCGGGGTCCGGCCTCGAAAGCTGGGCCACGATTGACTCCAGTGCGGGTCTGCCCCC
GATGTTGGATGCAATAGCCACTACCTGCTCAGGCGTGAGTCCGTGCGCTTGGCACAGCACAGGCAGCAAC
CTCTGGACGGTTTCGAGTGCCTGCTTTCCCCCGATGTTGCTCGCAATTGCCACGACCTGCTCTGGGGTGA
GGCCGTGCGCTTGGCACAGCACAGGCAGCAACCTCTGGACGGTTTCGAGTGCCTGCTTTCCCCCTCCGTT
GCTCGCAATTGCCACGACCTGCTCTGGTGTCAGTCCGTGCGCTTGGCACAGCACAGGCAGCAACCTCTGG
ACGGTTTCGAGTGCCTGCTTTCCCCCGTCATGGCTCGCAATTGCCACGACCTGCTCTGGGGTCAGGCCGT
GCGCTTGGCACAGCACAGGCAGCAACCTCTGGACGGTTTCGAGTGCCTGCTTTCCCCCGTCATGGCTCGC
AATTGCCACGACCTGCTCTGGGGTCAACCCGTGCGCTTGGCACAGCACAGGCAGCAACCTCTGGACGGTT
TCGAGTGCCTGCTTTCCC
